>Addgene plasmid #237167 | DGKg-NanoLuc Fusion Vector | addgene full sequence | sequence record 473355 | Addgene NGS Result
TCAATATTGGCCATTAGCCATATTATTCATTGGTTATATAGCATAAATCAATATTGGCTATTGGCCATTG
CATACGTTGTATCTATATCATAATATGTACATTTATATTGGCTCATGTCCAATATGACCGCCATGTTGGC
ATTGATTATTGACTAGTTATTAATAGTAATCAATTACGGGGTCATTAGTTCATAGCCCATATATGGAGTT
CCGCGTTACATAACTTACGGTAAATGGCCCGCCTGGCTGACCGCCCAACGACCCCCGCCCATTGACGTCA
ATAATGACGTATGTTCCCATAGTAACGCCAATAGGGACTTTCCATTGACGTCAATGGGTGGAGTATTTAC
GGTAAACTGCCCACTTGGCAGTACATCAAGTGTATCATATGCCAAGTCCGCCCCCTATTGACGTCAATGA
CGGTAAATGGCCCGCCTGGCATTATGCCCAGTACATGACCTTACGGGACTTTCCTACTTGGCAGTACATC
TACGTATTAGTCATCGCTATTACCATGGTGATGCGGTTTTGGCAGTACACCAATGGGCGTGGATAGCGGT
TTGACTCACGGGGATTTCCAAGTCTCCACCCCATTGACGTCAATGGGAGTTTGTTTTGGCACCAAAATCA
ACGGGACTTTCCAAAATGTCGTAATAACCCCGCCCCGTTGACGCAAATGGGCGGTAGGCGTGTACGGTGG
GAGGTCTATATAAGCAGAGCTGGTTTAGTGAACCGTCAGATCACTAGAAGCTTTATTGCGGTAGTTTATC
ACAGTTAAATTGCTAACGCAGTCAGTGCTTCTGACACAACAGTCTCGAACTTAAGCTGCAGAAGTTGGTC
GTGAGGCACTGGGCAGGTAAGTATCAAGGTTACAAGACAGGTTTAAGGAGACCAATAGAAACTGGGCTTG
TCGAGACAGAGAAGACTCTTGCGTTTCTGATAGGCACCTATTGGTCTTACTGACATCCACTTTGCCTTTC
TCTCCACAGGTGTCCACTCCCAGTTCAATTACAGCTCTTAAGGCTAGAGTATTAATACGACTCACTATAG
GGCTAGCGATCGCCATGGGTGAAGAACGGTGGGTCTCCCTCACTCCAGAAGAATTTGACCAACTCCAGAA
ATATTCAGAATATTCCTCCAAGAAGATAAAAGATGCCTTGACTGAATTTAATGAGGGTGGGAGCCTCAAA
CAATATGACCCACATGAGCCGATTAGCTATGATGTCTTCAAGCTGTTCATGAGGGCGTACCTGGAGGTGG
ACCTTCCCCAGCCACTGAGCACTCACCTCTTCCTGGCCTTCAGCCAGAAGCCCAGACACGAGACCTCTGA
CCACCCGACGGAGGGAGCCAGCAACAGTGAGGCCAACAGCGCAGATACTAATATACAGAATGCAGATAAT
GCCACCAAAGCAGACGAGGCCTGTGCCCCTGATACTGAATCAAATATGGCTGAGAAGCAAGCACCAGCTG
AAGACCAAGTGGCTGCGACCCCCCTGGAACCCCCCGTCCCTCGGTCTTCAAGCTCGGAATCCCCAGTGGT
ATACCTGAAGGATGTTGTGTGCTACCTGTCCCTGCTGGAGACGGGGAGGCCTCAGGATAAGCTGGAGTTC
ATGTTTCGCCTCTATGATTCAGATGAGAACGGTCTCCTGGACCAAGCGGAGATGGATTGCATTGTCAACC
AAATGCTGCATATTGCCCAGTACCTGGAGTGGGATCCCACAGAGCTGAGGCCTATATTGAAGGAGATGCT
GCAAGGGATGGACTACGACCGGGACGGCTTTGTGTCTCTACAGGAATGGGTCCATGGAGGGATGACCACC
ATCCCATTGCTGGTCCTCCTGGGGATGGATGACTCTGGCTCCAAGGGGGATGGGCGGCACGCCTGGACCA
TGAAGCACTTCAAGAAACCAACCTACTGCAACTTCTGCCATATCATGCTCATGGGCGTCCGCAAGCAAGG
CCTGTGCTGCACTTACTGTAAATACACTGTCCACGAACGCTGTGTGTCCAGAAACATTCCTGGTTGTGTC
AAAACGTACTCAAAAGCCAAAAGGAGTGGTGAGGTGATGCAGCACGCATGGGTGGAAGGGAACTCCTCCG
TCAAGTGTGACCGGTGCCACAAAAGTATCAAGTGCTACCAGAGTGTCACCGCGCGGCACTGCGTGTGGTG
CCGGATGACGTTTCACCGCAAATGTGAATTATCAACGTTGTGTGACGGTGGGGAACTCAGAGACCACATC
TTACTGCCCACCTCCATATGCCCCATCACCCGGGACAGGCCAGGTGAGAAGTCTGATGGCTGCGTGTCCG
CCAAGGGCGAACTTGTCATGCAGTATAAGATCATCCCCACCCCGGGTACCCACCCCCTGCTGGTCTTGGT
GAACCCCAAGAGTGGAGGGAGACAAGGAGAAAGAATTCTTCGGAAATTCCACTATCTGCTCAACCCCAAA
CAAGTTTTCAACCTGGACAATGGGGGGCCTACTCCAGGGTTGAACTTTTTCCGTGATACTCCAGACTTCC
GTGTTTTGGCCTGTGGTGGAGATGGGACAGTTGGCTGGATTTTGGATTGCATTGATAAGGCCAACTTTGC
AAAGCATCCACCAGTGGCTGTCCTGCCTCTTGGAACAGGAAATGACCTTGCCCGTTGTCTCCGCTGGGGA
GGAGGTTATGAAGGGGGCAGCTTGACAAAAATCCTGAAAGACATTGAGCAGAGCCCCTTGGTGATGCTGG
ACCGCTGGCATCTGGAAGTCATCCCCAGAGAGGAAGTGGAAAACGGGGACCAGGTCCCATACAGCATCAT
GAACAACTATTTCTCCATTGGTGTGGACGCTTCCATTGCACACAGATTCCATGTGATGAGAGAGAAACAT
CCTGAAAAATTCAACAGCAGGATGAAGAACAAGCTGTGGTACTTTGAATTTGGCACCTCGGAGACTTTTG
CAGCGACCTGCAAGAAACTCCACGACCACATTGAGTTGGAGTGTGATGGGGTTGGGGTGGACCTGAGCAA
CATCTTCCTGGAAGGCATTGCCATTCTCAACATTCCCAGCATGTACGGAGGCACCAATCTCTGGGGAGAA
AACAAGAAGAACCGGGCTGTGATCCGGGAAAGCAGGAAGGGTGTCACTGACCCCAAAGAACTGAAATTCT
GCGTTCAAGACCTCAGTGACCAGCTCCTTGAAGTGGTGGGGCTAGAAGGAGCCATGGAGATGGGGCAGAT
CTACACCGGCCTGAAGAGTGCAGGCAGGAGGCTGGCCCAGTGCGCCTCTGTCACCATCAGGACAAACAAG
CTGCTGCCAATGCAAGTGGATGGAGAACCCTGGATGCAGCCATGTTGCACGATTAAAATTACTCACAAGA
ACCAAGCGCCCATGATGATGGGGCCTCCCCAGAAGAGCAGCTTCTTCTCGTTGAGAAGGAAGAGCCGTTC
AAAAGACGTTTCTCTCGGCTCGAGCGGCGTCTTCACACTCGAAGATTTCGTTGGGGACTGGCGACAGACA
GCCGGCTACAACCTGGACCAAGTCCTTGAACAGGGAGGTGTGTCCAGTTTGTTTCAGAATCTCGGGGTGT
CCGTAACTCCGATCCAAAGGATTGTCCTGAGCGGTGAAAATGGGCTGAAGATCGACATCCATGTCATCAT
CCCGTATGAAGGTCTGAGCGGCGACCAAATGGGCCAGATCGAAAAAATTTTTAAGGTGGTGTACCCTGTG
GATGATCATCACTTTAAGGTGATCCTGCACTATGGCACACTGGTAATCGACGGGGTTACGCCGAACATGA
TCGACTATTTCGGACGGCCGTATGAAGGCATCGCCGTGTTCGACGGCAAAAAGATCACTGTAACAGGGAC
CCTGTGGAACGGCAACAAAATTATCGACGAGCGCCTGATCAACCCCGACGGCTCCCTGCTGTTCCGAGTA
ACCATCAACGGAGTGACCGGCTGGCGGCTGTGCGAACGCATTCTGGCGTAAGGCCGCGACTCTAGAGTCG
ACCTGCAGGCATGCAAGCTGATCCGGCTGCTAACAAAGCCCGAAAGGAAGCTGAGTTGGCTGCTGCCACC
GCTGAGCAATAACTAGCATAACCCCTTGGGGCGGCCGCTTCGAGCAGACATGATAAGATACATTGATGAG
TTTGGACAAACCACAACTAGAATGCAGTGAAAAAAATGCTTTATTTGTGAAATTTGTGATGCTATTGCTT
TATTTGTAACCATTATAAGCTGCAATAAACAAGTTAACAACAACAATTGCATTCATTTTATGTTTCAGGT
TCAGGGGGAGATGTGGGAGGTTTTTTTAAGCAAGTAAAACCTCTACAAATGTGGTAAAATCGAATTTTAA
CAAAATATTAACGCTTACAATTTCCTGATGCGGTATTTTCTCCTTACGCATCTGTGCGGTATTTCACACC
GCATACGCGGATCTGCGCAGCACCATGGCCTGAAATAACCTCTGAAAGAGGAACTTGGTTAGGTACCTTC
TGAGGCGGAAAGAACCAGCTGTGGAATGTGTGTCAGTTAGGGTGTGGAAAGTCCCCAGGCTCCCCAGCAG
GCAGAAGTATGCAAAGCATGCATCTCAATTAGTCAGCAACCAGGTGTGGAAAGTCCCCAGGCTCCCCAGC
AGGCAGAAGTATGCAAAGCATGCATCTCAATTAGTCAGCAACCATAGTCCCGCCCCTAACTCCGCCCATC
CCGCCCCTAACTCCGCCCAGTTCCGCCCATTCTCCGCCCCATGGCTGACTAATTTTTTTTATTTATGCAG
AGGCCGAGGCCGCCTCGGCCTCTGAGCTATTCCAGAAGTAGTGAGGAGGCTTTTTTGGAGGCCTAGGCTT
TTGCAAAAAGCTTAATTAACTGTTGACAATTAATCATCGGCATAGTATATCGGCATAGTATAATACGACA
AGGTGAGGAACTAAACCCAGGAGGCAGATCATGATTGAACAAGATGGATTGCACGCAGGTTCTCCGGCCG
CTTGGGTGGAGAGGCTATTCGGCTATGACTGGGCACAACAGACAATCGGCTGCTCTGATGCCGCCGTGTT
CCGGCTGTCAGCGCAGGGGCGCCCGGTTCTTTTTGTCAAGACCGACCTGTCCGGTGCCCTGAATGAACTG
CAGGACGAGGCAGCGCGGCTATCGTGGCTGGCCACGACGGGCGTTCCTTGCGCAGCTGTGCTCGACGTTG
TCACTGAAGCGGGAAGGGACTGGCTGCTATTGGGCGAAGTGCCGGGGCAGGATCTCCTGTCATCTCACCT
TGCTCCTGCCGAGAAAGTATCCATCATGGCTGATGCAATGCGGCGGCTGCATACGCTTGATCCGGCTACC
TGCCCATTCGACCACCAAGCGAAACATCGCATCGAGCGAGCACGTACTCGGATGGAAGCCGGTCTTGTCG
ATCAGGATGATCTGGACGAAGAGCATCAGGGGCTCGCGCCAGCCGAACTGTTCGCCAGGCTCAAGGCGCG
CATGCCCGACGGCGAGGATCTCGTCGTGACCCATGGCGATGCCTGCTTGCCGAATATCATGGTGGAAAAT
GGCCGCTTTTCTGGATTCATCGACTGTGGCCGGCTGGGTGTGGCGGACCGCTATCAGGACATAGCGTTGG
CTACCCGTGATATTGCTGAAGAGCTTGGCGGCGAATGGGCTGACCGCTTCCTCGTGCTTTACGGTATCGC
CGCTCCCGATTCGCAGCGCATCGCCTTCTATCGCCTTCTTGACGAGTTCTTCTGAGCGGGACTCTGGGGT
TCGAAATGACCGACCAAGCGACGCCCAACCTGCCATCACGATGGCCGCAATAAAATATCTTTATTTTCAT
TACATCTGTGTGTTGGTTTTTTGTGTGAATCGATAGCGATAAGGATCCGCTCATGCGATGATAAGCTGTC
AAACATGAGAATTACAACTTATATCGTATGGGGCTGACTTCAGGTGCTACATTTGAAGAGATAAATTGCA
CTGAAATCTAGAAATATTTTATCTGATTAATAAGATGATCTTCTTGAGATCGTTTTGGTCTGCGCGTAAT
CTCTTGCTCTGAAAACGAAAAAACCGCCTTGCAGGGCGGTTTTTCGAAGGTTCTCTGAGCTACCAACTCT
TTGAACCGAGGTAACTGGCTTGGAGGAGCGCAGTCACCAAAACTTGTCCTTTCAGTTTAGCCTTAACCGG
CGCATGACTTCAAGACTAACTCCTCTAAATCAATTACCAGTGGCTGCTGCCAGTGGTGCTTTTGCATGTC
TTTCCGGGTTGGACTCAAGACGATAGTTACCGGATAAGGCGCAGCGGTCGGACTGAACGGGGGGTTCGTG
CATACAGTCCAGCTTGGAGCGAACTGCCTACCCGGAACTGAGTGTCAGGCGTGGAATGAGACAAACGCGG
CCATAACAGCGGAATGACACCGGTAAACCGAAAGGCAGGAACAGGAGAGCGCACGAGGGAGCCGCCAGGG
GGAAACGCCTGGTATCTTTATAGTCCTGTCGGGTTTCGCCACCACTGATTTGAGCGTCAGATTTCGTGAT
GCTTGTCAGGGGGGCGGAGCCTATGGAAAAACGGCTTTGCCGCGGCCCTCTCACTTCCCTGTTAAGTATC
TTCCTGGCATCTTCCAGGAAATCTCCGCCCCGTTCGTAAGCCATTTCCGCTCGCCGCAGTCGAACGACCG
AGCGTAGCGAGTCAGTGAGCGAGGAAGCGGAATATATCCTGTATCACATATTCTGCTGACGCACCGGTGC
AGCCTTTTTTCTCCTGCCACATGAAGCACTTCACTGACACCCTCATCAGTGCCAACATAGTAAGCCAGTA
TACACTCCGCTAGCGCTGATGTCCGGCGGTGCTTTTGCCGTTACGCACCACCCCGTCATGAGATTACGCG
TTTTAGCGGTGCGTACAATTAAGGGATTATGGTAAATCCACTTACTGTCTGCCCTCGTAGCCATCGAGAT
AAACCGCAGTACTCCGGCCACGATGCGTCCGGCGTAGAGGATCGAGATCT
Features (pLannotate 1.2.2; 23 found; start..end, strand, type, name):
    140..517     +  enhancer       CMV enhancer: human cytomegalovirus immediate early enhancer
    519..718     +  promoter       CMV promoter: human cytomegalovirus (CMV) immediate early promoter
    857..989     +  intron         chimeric intron: chimera between introns from human β-globin and immunoglobulin heavy chain genes
   1033..1051    +  promoter       T7 promoter: promoter for bacteriophage T7 RNA polymerase
   1065..3437    +  CDS            DGKG: DGKG_HUMAN - Also known as DAGK3. Experimental evidence at protein level: Swiss-Prot protein existence level 1. Diacylglycerol kinase that converts diacylglycerol/DAG into phosphatidic acid/phosphatidate/PA and regulates the respective levels of these two bioactive lipids (PubMed:8034597). Thereby, acts as a central switch between the signaling pathways activated by these second messengers with different cellular targets and opposite effects in numerous biological processes (By similarity). Has no apparent specificity with regard to the acyl compositions of diacylglycerol (PubMed:8034597). Spe
   3459..3971    +  CDS            Nluc: NanoLuc® luciferase human codon-optimized
   3980..4009    +  misc_feature   MCS (fragment): pUC18/19 multiple cloning site
   4016..4065    +  CDS            SET1 (fragment): solubility-enhancement tag derived from T7 phage gene 10B
   4073..4092    +  terminator     T7 terminator (fragment): transcription terminator for bacteriophage T7 RNA polymerase
   4114..4235    -  polyA_signal   SV40 poly(A) signal: SV40 polyadenylation signal
   4258..4326    -  CDS            large T antigen (fragment): large T antigen from SV40 (simian virus 40)
   4331..4363    +  rep_origin     M13 ori (fragment): M13 bacteriophage origin of replication; arrow indicates direction of (+) strand synthesis
   4364..4415    -  misc_feature   bom (fragment): basis of mobility region from pBR322
   4480..4837    +  promoter       SV40 promoter: SV40 enhancer and early promoter
   4852..4899    +  promoter       EM7 promoter: synthetic bacterial promoter&nbsp
   4931..5722    +  CDS            neo: KKA2_KLEPN - Also known as kan, nptII. Experimental evidence at protein level: Swiss-Prot protein existence level 1. Resistance to kanamycin, neomycin, paromomycin, ribostamycin, butirosin and gentamicin B. From Klebsiella pneumoniae.
   5789..5837    +  polyA_signal   poly(A) signal: synthetic polyadenylation signal
   5866..5882    -  promoter       tet promoter (fragment): E. coli promoter for tetracycline efflux protein gene
   5994..6539    +  rep_origin     p15A ori: Plasmids containing the medium-copy-number p15A origin of replication can be propagated in E. coli cells that contain a second plasmid with the ColE1 origin.
   6627..6682    +  rep_origin     RSF ori (fragment): Plasmids containing the RSF 1030 origin of replication can be propagated in E. coli cells that contain additional plasmids with compatible origins.
   6781..6807    -  misc_feature   bom (fragment): basis of mobility region from pBR322
   6801..6848    -  mobile_element IS1 (fragment): prokaryotic transposable element IS1
   6856..6927    +  misc_feature   cer region (fragment): ColE1-derived recombination site that helps to maintain plasmids as monomers
