[The description below was written by a language model from this plasmid's Addgene catalogue record and pLannotate feature annotations shown in this document.]
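Description:
DGKg-NanoLuc Fusion Vector is a mammalian expression plasmid of about 7 kb built on the pFC32K-low Nluc CMV-Hygro Flexi backbone. It is designed to produce human diacylglycerol kinase gamma (DGKG, also called DAGK3) with NanoLuc luciferase fused to its C terminus. In E. coli it replicates from a p15A origin, consistent with the low copy number recorded, and is selected with kanamycin. The resistance gene is neo/nptII, placed behind tandem SV40 early and EM7 promoters and followed by a synthetic poly(A) signal. This arrangement allows expression in both bacteria and mammalian cells, so it could in principle also confer G418 resistance. Although the backbone name includes "Hygro", the feature table shows no hygromycin resistance gene. Several short annotated fragments (M13 ori, bom, IS1, RSF ori, cer, tet promoter, SET1, large T antigen) appear to be partial matches within backbone sequence rather than functional modules.

The expression cassette begins with the human CMV immediate-early enhancer and promoter, followed by a chimeric β-globin/immunoglobulin intron that generally improves transcript processing and expression. A T7 promoter sits just upstream of the coding region and would permit in vitro transcription. The DGKG open reading frame is followed after a short linker by the human codon-optimized Nluc sequence, and an SV40 poly(A) signal lies downstream. DGKG phosphorylates diacylglycerol to phosphatidic acid, acting as a switch between these two lipid second messengers. Tagging it with the small, bright NanoLuc reporter provides a luminescent readout of the kinase in transfected cells. Such fusions are commonly used as energy donors in bioluminescence resonance energy transfer assays, for example to measure ligand binding, though the record states only the expression purpose.
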