Addgene plasmid #237167: DGKg-NanoLuc Fusion Vector
Purpose: Express DGKG-NanoLuc(R) Fusion Protein in Mammalian Cells under a CMV promoter
Depositing lab: Promega Corporation.
Backbone
  Vector backbone: pFC32K-low Nluc CMV-Hygro Flexi(R) Vector
  Vector type: Mammalian Expression
Growth in bacteria
  Bacterial resistance: Kanamycin, 50 μg/mL
  Growth temperature: 37°C
  Growth strain: DH5alpha
  Copy number: Low Copy
Gene/Insert
  Gene/Insert name: DGKG
  Species: H. sapiens (human)
  Entrez Gene: DGKG (a.k.a. DAGK3, DGK-GAMMA)
  Promoter: CMV
  Tag / fusion protein: NanoLuc (R) (C terminal on backbone)
  Cloning method: Other
Terms and licenses: Academic/Nonprofit Terms; Industry Terms
How to cite: DGKg-NanoLuc Fusion Vector was a gift from Promega Corporation (Addgene plasmid # 237167 ; http://n2t.net/addgene:237167 ; RRID:Addgene_237167)
